Addgene plasmid #163647: MGAT1-GFP
Purpose: Expresses GFP tagged MGAT1 in mammalian cells
Depositing lab: Lei Lu. Depositing organization: Nanyang Technological University (NTU). Publication: A quantitative study of the Golgi retention of glycosyltransferases. Sun X, Mahajan D, Chen B, Song Z, Lu L. J Cell Sci. 2021 Oct 15;134(20). pii: 272560. doi: 10.1242/jcs.258564. Epub 2021 Oct 21. PubMed 34533190.
Backbone
  Vector backbone: pmoxGFP-N1
  Backbone manufacturer: A gift from E. Snapp (Addgene plasmid # 68070)
  Backbone size w/o insert (bp): 4700
  Total vector size (bp): 6035
  Vector type: Mammalian Expression
Growth in bacteria
  Bacterial resistance: Kanamycin, 50 μg/mL
  Growth temperature: 37°C
  Growth strain: DH5alpha
  Copy number: High Copy
Gene/Insert
  Gene/Insert name: alpha-1,3-mannosyl-glycoprotein beta-1, 2-N-acetylglucosaminyltransferase (alt name: MGAT1)
  Species: H. sapiens (human)
  Insert size (bp): 1335
  GenBank ID: M61829
  Entrez Gene: MGAT1 (a.k.a. GLCNAC-TI, GLCT1, GLYT1, GNT-1, GNT-I, GnTI, MGAT)
  Tag / fusion protein: GFP (C terminal on backbone)
  Cloning method: Restriction Enzyme; 5′ cloning site XhoI (not destroyed); 3′ cloning site BamHI (not destroyed)
  Sequencing primers: 5′ CMV-F
Terms and licenses: Academic/Nonprofit Terms; Industry Terms: Not Available to Industry
How to cite: MGAT1-GFP was a gift from Lei Lu (Addgene plasmid # 163647 ; http://n2t.net/addgene:163647 ; RRID:Addgene_163647)
