[The description below was written by a language model from this plasmid's Addgene catalogue record and pLannotate feature annotations shown in this document.]
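Description:
MGAT1-GFP is a mammalian expression plasmid of about 6.0 kb built on the pmoxGFP-N1 backbone, an N1-type vector in which the gene of interest is placed upstream of, and fused to, a fluorescent protein. It is propagated in E. coli through a high-copy ColE1/pUC-type origin and selected with kanamycin. The resistance gene is the Tn5 NeoR/KanR aminoglycoside phosphotransferase, arranged behind both a bacterial (bla) promoter and the SV40 enhancer/early promoter and followed by the HSV TK polyadenylation signal, so the same cassette can also provide G418 selection in mammalian cells. An f1 origin is present as well. The short annotated fragments of ble, SV40 large T antigen and the bGH poly(A) signal appear to be partial sequence matches rather than functional elements.

The payload is the 1,335 bp human MGAT1 coding sequence (alpha-1,3-mannosyl-glycoprotein beta-1,2-N-acetylglucosaminyltransferase, also called GnT-I), the enzyme that initiates conversion of high-mannose N-glycans to hybrid and complex forms. It was cloned between XhoI and BamHI sites, both retained, downstream of the CMV immediate early enhancer and promoter. MGAT1 is followed by moxGFP at its C terminus, and the transcript ends at the SV40 poly(A) signal. moxGFP is a monomeric GFP variant optimized for oxidizing environments such as the secretory pathway, which suits a tag attached to a glycosyltransferase of that pathway. The plasmid is intended for expressing GFP-tagged MGAT1 in mammalian cells, and the associated publication is a quantitative study of the Golgi retention of glycosyltransferases, consistent with use in fluorescence imaging of the enzyme's localization.
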