Features (pLannotate 1.2.2; 15 found; start..end, strand, type, name):
     77..380     +  enhancer       CMV enhancer: human cytomegalovirus immediate early enhancer
    381..584     +  promoter       CMV promoter: human cytomegalovirus (CMV) immediate early promoter
    607..634     +  misc_feature   MCS (fragment): multiple cloning site
    641..1975    +  CDS            MGAT1: MGAT1_HUMAN - Also known as GGNT1, GLCT1, GLYT1, MGAT. Experimental evidence at protein level: Swiss-Prot protein existence level 1. Initiates complex N-linked carbohydrate formation. Essential for the conversion of high-mannose to hybrid and complex N-glycans. From Homo sapiens (Human).
   1997..2716    +  CDS            moxGFP: monomeric GFP variant optimized for use in oxidizing environments such as the secretory pathway (Costantini et al., 2015)
   2732..2815    +  CDS            large T antigen (fragment): large T antigen from SV40 (simian virus 40)
   2838..2959    +  polyA_signal   SV40 poly(A) signal: SV40 polyadenylation signal
   2993..3421    -  rep_origin     f1 ori (sequence partly withheld): f1 bacteriophage origin of replication; arrow indicates direction of (+) strand synthesis
   3448..3552    +  promoter       AmpR promoter: bla
   3554..3911    +  promoter       SV40 promoter: SV40 enhancer and early promoter
   3946..4740    +  CDS            NeoR/KanR: aminoglycoside phosphotransferase from Tn5; aph(3')-II (or nptII); confers resistance to neomycin, kanamycin, and G418 (Geneticin®)
   4761..4913    +  CDS            ble (fragment): BLE_KLEPN - Experimental evidence at protein level: Swiss-Prot protein existence level 1. Binding protein with a strong affinity to the bleomycin family of antibiotics. Binds to CL990; an antimitotic-antibiotic compound. From Klebsiella pneumoniae.
   4972..5019    +  polyA_signal   HSV TK poly(A) signal: herpes simplex virus thymidine kinase polyadenylation signal (Cole and Stacy, 1985)
   5110..5126    -  polyA_signal   bGH poly(A) signal (fragment): bovine growth hormone polyadenylation signal
   5348..5936    +  rep_origin     ori: high-copy-number ColE1/pMB1/pBR322/pUC origin of replication
>Addgene plasmid #163647 | MGAT1-GFP | addgene full sequence | sequence record 322673 | Addgene NGS Result
TATTACCGCCATGCATTAGTTATTAATAGTAATCAATTACGGGGTCATTAGTTCATAGCCCATATATGGA
GTTCCGCGTTACATAACTTACGGTAAATGGCCCGCCTGGCTGACCGCCCAACGACCCCCGCCCATTGACG
TCAATAATGACGTATGTTCCCATAGTAACGCCAATAGGGACTTTCCATTGACGTCAATGGGTGGAGTATT
TACGGTAAACTGCCCACTTGGCAGTACATCAAGTGTATCATATGCCAAGTACGCCCCCTATTGACGTCAA
TGACGGTAAATGGCCCGCCTGGCATTATGCCCAGTACATGACCTTATGGGACTTTCCTACTTGGCAGTAC
ATCTACGTATTAGTCATCGCTATTACCATGGTGATGCGGTTTTGGCAGTACATCAATGGGCGTGGATAGC
GGTTTGACTCACGGGGATTTCCAAGTCTCCACCCCATTGACGTCAATGGGAGTTTGTTTTGGCACCAAAA
TCAACGGGACTTTCCAAAATGTCGTAACAACTCCGCCCCATTGACGCAAATGGGCGGTAGGCGTGTACGG
TGGGAGGTCTATATAAGCAGAGCTGGTTTAGTGAACCGTCAGATCCGCTAGCGCTACCGGACTCAGATCT
CGAGGCCACCATGCTGAAGAAGCAGTCTGCAGGGCTTGTGCTGTGGGGCGCTATCCTCTTTGTGGCCTGG
AATGCCCTGCTGCTCCTCTTCTTCTGGACGCGCCCAGCACCTGGCAGGCCACCCTCAGTCAGCGCTCTCG
ATGGCGACCCCGCCAGCCTCACCCGGGAAGTGATTCGCCTGGCCCAAGACGCCGAGGTGGAGCTGGAGCG
GCAGCGTGGGCTGCTGCAGCAGATCGGGGATGCCCTGTCGAGCCAGCGGGGGAGGGTGCCCACCGCGGCC
CCTCCCGCCCAGCCGCGTGTGCCTGTGACCCCCGCGCCGGCGGTGATTCCCATCCTAGTCATCGCCTGTG
ACCGCAGCACTGTTCGGCGCTGCCTGGACAAGCTGCTGCATTATCGGCCCTCGGCTGAGCTCTTCCCCAT
CATCGTTAGCCAGGACTGCGGGCACGAGGAGACGGCCCAGGCCATCGCCTCCTACGGCAGCGCGGTCACG
CACATCCGGCAGCCCGACCTGAGCAGCATTGCGGTGCCGCCGGACCACCGCAAGTTCCAGGGCTACTACA
AGATCGCGCGCCACTACCGCTGGGCGCTGGGCCAGGTCTTCCGGCAGTTTCGCTTCCCCGCGGCCGTGGT
GGTGGAGGATGACCTGGAGGTGGCCCCGGACTTCTTCGAGTACTTTCGGGCCACCTATCCGCTGCTGAAG
GCCGACCCCTCCCTGTGGTGCGTCTCGGCCTGGAATGACAACGGCAAGGAGCAGATGGTGGACGCCAGCA
GGCCTGAGCTGCTCTACCGCACCGACTTTTTCCCTGGCCTGGGCTGGCTGCTGTTGGCCGAGCTCTGGGC
TGAGCTGGAGCCCAAGTGGCCAAAGGCCTTCTGGGACGACTGGATGCGGCGGCCGGAGCAGCGGCAGGGG
CGGGCCTGCATACGCCCTGAGATCTCAAGAACGATGACCTTTGGCCGCAAGGGTGTGAGCCACGGGCAGT
TCTTTGACCAGCACCTCAAGTTTATCAAGCTGAACCAGCAGTTTGTGCACTTCACCCAGCTGGACCTGTC
TTACCTGCAGCGGGAGGCCTATGACCGAGATTTCCTCGCCCGCGTCTACGGTGCTCCCCAGCTGCAGGTG
GAGAAAGTGAGGACCAATGACCGGAAGGAGCTGGGGGAGGTGCGGGTGCAGTATACGGGCAGGGACAGCT
TCAAGGCTTTCGCCAAGGCTCTGGGTGTCATGGATGACCTTAAGTCGGGGGTTCCGAGAGCTGGCTACCG
GGGTATTGTCACCTTCCAGTTCCGGGGCCGCCGTGTCCACCTGGCGCCCCCACCGACGTGGGAGGGCTAT
GATCCTAGCTGGAATCGGGATCCACCGGTCGCCACCATGGTGTCCAAGGGCGAGGAGCTGTTCACCGGGG
TGGTGCCCATCCTGGTCGAGCTGGACGGCGACGTAAACGGCCACAAGTTCTCCGTGCGGGGCGAGGGCGA
GGGCGATGCCACCAACGGCAAGCTGACCCTGAAGTTCATCAGCACCACCGGCAAGCTGCCCGTGCCCTGG
CCCACCCTCGTGACCACCCTGACCTACGGCGTGCAGAGCTTCTCCCGCTACCCCGACCACATGAAGCGCC
ACGACTTCTTCAAGAGCGCCATGCCCGAAGGCTACGTCCAGGAGCGCACCATCTCCTTCAAGGACGACGG
CACCTACAAGACCCGCGCCGAGGTGAAGTTCGAGGGCGACACCCTGGTGAACCGCATCGAGCTGAAGGGC
ATCGACTTCAAGGAGGACGGCAACATCCTGGGGCACAAGCTGGAGTACAACTTCAACTCCCACAACGTCT
ATATCACCGCCGACAAGCAGAAGAACGGCATCAAGGCCAACTTCAAGATCCGCCACAACGTGGAGGACGG
CTCCGTGCAGCTCGCCGACCACTACCAGCAGAACACCCCCATCGGCGACGGCCCCGTGCTGCTGCCCGAC
AACCACTACCTGTCCACCCAGTCCAAGCTGTCCAAAGACCCCAACGAGAAGCGCGATCACATGGTCCTTC
TGGAATTCGTGACCGCCGCCGGGATCACTCACGGCATGGACGAGCTGTACAAGTAAGCGGCCGCGACTCT
AGATCATAATCAGCCATACCACATTTGTAGAGGTTTTACTTGCTTTAAAAAACCTCCCACACCTCCCCCT
GAACCTGAAACATAAAATGAATGCAATTGTTGTTGTTAACTTGTTTATTGCAGCTTATAATGGTTACAAA
TAAAGCAATAGCATCACAAATTTCACAAATAAAGCATTTTTTTCACTGCATTCTAGTTGTGGTTTGTCCA
AACTCATCAATGTATCTTAAGGCGTAAATTGTAAGCGTTAATATTTTGTTAAAATTCGCGTTAAATTTTT
GTTAAATCAGCTCATTTTTTAACCAATAGGCCGAAATCGGCAAAATCCCTTATAAATCAAAAGAATAGAC
CGAGATAGGGT
[37 nt withheld, positions 3092-3128]
AAAGAACGTGGACTCCAACGTCAAAGG
[49 nt withheld, positions 3156-3204]
T
[91 nt withheld, positions 3206-3296]
G
[124 nt withheld, positions 3298-3421]
CAGGTGGCACTTTTCGGGGAAATGTGCGCGGAACCCCTATTTGTTTATTTTTCTAAATACATTCAAATAT
GTATCCGCTCATGAGACAATAACCCTGATAAATGCTTCAATAATATTGAAAAAGGAAGAGTCCTGAGGCG
GAAAGAACCAGCTGTGGAATGTGTGTCAGTTAGGGTGTGGAAAGTCCCCAGGCTCCCCAGCAGGCAGAAG
TATGCAAAGCATGCATCTCAATTAGTCAGCAACCAGGTGTGGAAAGTCCCCAGGCTCCCCAGCAGGCAGA
AGTATGCAAAGCATGCATCTCAATTAGTCAGCAACCATAGTCCCGCCCCTAACTCCGCCCATCCCGCCCC
TAACTCCGCCCAGTTCCGCCCATTCTCCGCCCCATGGCTGACTAATTTTTTTTATTTATGCAGAGGCCGA
GGCCGCCTCGGCCTCTGAGCTATTCCAGAAGTAGTGAGGAGGCTTTTTTGGAGGCCTAGGCTTTTGCAAA
GATCGATCAAGAGACAGGATGAGGATCGTTTCGCATGATTGAACAAGATGGATTGCACGCAGGTTCTCCG
GCCGCTTGGGTGGAGAGGCTATTCGGCTATGACTGGGCACAACAGACAATCGGCTGCTCTGATGCCGCCG
TGTTCCGGCTGTCAGCGCAGGGGCGCCCGGTTCTTTTTGTCAAGACCGACCTGTCCGGTGCCCTGAATGA
ACTGCAAGACGAGGCAGCGCGGCTATCGTGGCTGGCCACGACGGGCGTTCCTTGCGCAGCTGTGCTCGAC
GTTGTCACTGAAGCGGGAAGGGACTGGCTGCTATTGGGCGAAGTGCCGGGGCAGGATCTCCTGTCATCTC
ACCTTGCTCCTGCCGAGAAAGTATCCATCATGGCTGATGCAATGCGGCGGCTGCATACGCTTGATCCGGC
TACCTGCCCATTCGACCACCAAGCGAAACATCGCATCGAGCGAGCACGTACTCGGATGGAAGCCGGTCTT
GTCGATCAGGATGATCTGGACGAAGAGCATCAGGGGCTCGCGCCAGCCGAACTGTTCGCCAGGCTCAAGG
CGAGCATGCCCGACGGCGAGGATCTCGTCGTGACCCATGGCGATGCCTGCTTGCCGAATATCATGGTGGA
AAATGGCCGCTTTTCTGGATTCATCGACTGTGGCCGGCTGGGTGTGGCGGACCGCTATCAGGACATAGCG
TTGGCTACCCGTGATATTGCTGAAGAGCTTGGCGGCGAATGGGCTGACCGCTTCCTCGTGCTTTACGGTA
TCGCCGCTCCCGATTCGCAGCGCATCGCCTTCTATCGCCTTCTTGACGAGTTCTTCTGAGCGGGACTCTG
GGGTTCGAAATGACCGACCAAGCGACGCCCAACCTGCCATCACGAGATTTCGATTCCACCGCCGCCTTCT
ATGAAAGGTTGGGCTTCGGAATCGTTTTCCGGGACGCCGGCTGGATGATCCTCCAGCGCGGGGATCTCAT
GCTGGAGTTCTTCGCCCACCCTAGGGGGAGGCTAACTGAAACACGGAAGGAGACAATACCGGAAGGAACC
CGCGCTATGACGGCAATAAAAAGACAGAATAAAACGCACGGTGTTGGGTCGTTTGTTCATAAACGCGGGG
TTCGGTCCCAGGGCTGGCACTCTGTCGATACCCCACCGAGACCCCATTGGGGCCAATACGCCCGCGTTTC
TTCCTTTTCCCCACCCCACCCCCCAAGTTCGGGTGAAGGCCCAGGGCTCGCAGCCAACGTCGGGGCGGCA
GGCCCTGCCATAGCCTCAGGTTACTCATATATACTTTAGATTGATTTAAAACTTCATTTTTAATTTAAAA
GGATCTAGGTGAAGATCCTTTTTGATAATCTCATGACCAAAATCCCTTAACGTGAGTTTTCGTTCCACTG
AGCGTCAGACCCCGTAGAAAAGATCAAAGGATCTTCTTGAGATCCTTTTTTTCTGCGCGTAATCTGCTGC
TTGCAAACAAAAAAACCACCGCTACCAGCGGTGGTTTGTTTGCCGGATCAAGAGCTACCAACTCTTTTTC
CGAAGGTAACTGGCTTCAGCAGAGCGCAGATACCAAATACTGTTCTTCTAGTGTAGCCGTAGTTAGGCCA
CCACTTCAAGAACTCTGTAGCACCGCCTACATACCTCGCTCTGCTAATCCTGTTACCAGTGGCTGCTGCC
AGTGGCGATAAGTCGTGTCTTACCGGGTTGGACTCAAGACGATAGTTACCGGATAAGGCGCAGCGGTCGG
GCTGAACGGGGGGTTCGTGCACACAGCCCAGCTTGGAGCGAACGACCTACACCGAACTGAGATACCTACA
GCGTGAGCTATGAGAAAGCGCCACGCTTCCCGAAGGGAGAAAGGCGGACAGGTATCCGGTAAGCGGCAGG
GTCGGAACAGGAGAGCGCACGAGGGAGCTTCCAGGGGGAAACGCCTGGTATCTTTATAGTCCTGTCGGGT
TTCGCCACCTCTGACTTGAGCGTCGATTTTTGTGATGCTCGTCAGGGGGGCGGAGCCTATGGAAAAACGC
CAGCAACGCGGCCTTTTTACGGTTCCTGGCCTTTTGCTGGCCTTTTGCTCACATGTTCTTTCCTGCGTTA
TCCCCTGATTCTGTGGATAACCG
